>Addgene plasmid #79939 | pCMV-EPN-24 | addgene full sequence | sequence record 422659 | Addgene NGS Result
GTACGCCCCCTATTGACGTCAATGACGGTAAATGGCCCGCCTGGCATTATGCCCAGTACATGACCTTATG
GGACTTTCCTACTTGGCAGTACATCTACGTATTAGTCATCGCTATTACCATGGTGATGCGGTTTTGGCAG
TACATCAATGGGCGTGGATAGCGGTTTGACTCACGGGGATTTCCAAGTCTCCACCCCATTGACGTCAATG
GGAGTTTGTTTTGGCACCAAAATCAACGGGACTTTCCAAAATGTCGTAACAACTCCGCCCCATTGACGCA
AATGGGCGGTAGGCGTGTACGGTGGGAGGTCTATATAAGCAGAGCTCTCTGGCTAACTAGAGAACCCACT
GCTTACTGGCTTATCGAAATTAATACGACTCACTATAGGGAGACCCAAGCTGGCTAGCGTTTAAACGGGC
CCTCTAGAATTATCGATCCGGAGGTACCATGCACGGTCTGCAGGACGACCCGGACCTGCAAGCACTGCTC
AAGGGCAGCCAGCTGCTGAAAGTTAAATCTTCTTCTTGGCGTCGTGAACGTTTCTACAAACTCCAGGAGG
ACTGCAAAACCATCTGGCAGGAATCCCGTAAAGTTATGCGTTCTCCGGAATCTCAGCTGTTCTCTATCGA
AGACATCCAGGAAGTTCGTATGGGTCACCGTACCGAAGGTCTGGAAAAATTCGCGCGTGACATCCCGGAA
GACCGTTGCTTCTCCATCGTTTTCAAAGACCAGCGTAACACCCTGGACCTGATCGCGCCGTCTCCGGCGG
ACGCGCAGCACTGGGTTCAGGGTCTGCGTAAAATCATCCACCACTCTGGTTCTATGGACCAACGTCAGAA
ACTGCAGTCTCGTCCGGAACCGACCGCACCGCCGGAAGAATCTTTCCGTTCTGGTGTTGAAACCACCACG
CCACCGCAAAAACAGGAGCCGATCGACAAAGAACTGTACCCGCTGACCTCTCTGCGTTCTCTGTTCGGTA
ACGACCCGTCTTCTCAGAAGATCGAAGAGCTGTTCAAGAAACACAAGATCGTTGCCGTGCTGCGTGCCAA
TAGTGTGGAAGAAGCGAAAAAGAAAGCGCTGGCGGTTTTCCTGGGCGGCGTTCATCTGATTGAAATTACC
TTTACCGTGCCGGATGCGGATACCGTGATTAAGGAACTGAGCTTTCTGAAGGAAATGGGCGCGATTATTG
GTGCGGGCACCGTGACCAGCGTGGAGCAGTGCCGTAAAGCGGTGGAAAGTGGCGCCGAATTCATTGTGAG
TCCGCACCTGGACGAGGAAATTAGCCAATTTTGCAAGGAGAAGGGTGTGTTCTATATGCCAGGCGTTATG
ACCCCGACCGAACTGGTGAAAGCCATGAAACTGGGCCATACCATCTTAAAACTGTTTCCGGGTGAGGTGG
TGGGTCCGCAGTTTGTTAAAGCGATGAAAGGTCCGTTTCCGAATGTGAAATTTGTGCCAACCGGCGGTGT
TAATCTGGACAATGTGTGCGAATGGTTCAAAGCGGGCGTGCTGGCCGTGGGCGTGGGCAGCGCGTTAGTG
AAAGGCACCCCGGTGGAAGTGGCGGAAAAGGCCAAGGCGTTCGTTGAGAAGATTCGTGGCTGCACCGAAC
AGAAGCTGATCTCCGAAGAAGACCTGTGACTCGAGAAGCTTGCTAGCAGATCTTTTTCCCTCTGCCAAAA
ATTATGGGGACATCATGAAGCCCCTTGAGCACTTAAGTTTAAACCGCTGATCAGCCTCGACTGTGCCTTC
TAGTTGCCAGCCATCTGTTGTTTGCCCCTCCCCCGTGCCTTCCTTGACCCTGGAAGGTGCCACTCCCACT
GTCCTTTCCTAATAAAATGAGGAAATTGCATCGCATTGTCTGAGTAGGTGTCATTCTATTCTGGGGGGTG
GGGTGGGGCAGGACAGCAAGGGGGAGGATTGGGAAGACAATAGCAGGCATGCTGGGGATGCGGTGGGCTC
TATGGCTTCTGAGGCGGAAAGAACCAGCTGGGGCTCTAGGGGGTATCCCC
[124 nt withheld, positions 2011-2134]
C
[91 nt withheld, positions 2136-2226]
A
[49 nt withheld, positions 2228-2276]
CCTTTGACGTTGGAGTCCACGTTCTTT
[37 nt withheld, positions 2304-2340]
ACCCTATCTCGGTCTATTCTTTTGATTTATAAGGGATTTTGCCGATTTCGGCCTATTGGTTAAAAAATGA
GCTGATTTAACAAAAATTTAACGCGAATTAATTCTGTGGAATGTGTGTCAGTTAGGGTGTGGAAAGTCCC
CAGGCTCCCCAGCAGGCAGAAGTATGCAAAGCATGCATCTCAATTAGTCAGCAACCAGGTGTGGAAAGTC
CCCAGGCTCCCCAGCAGGCAGAAGTATGCAAAGCATGCATCTCAATTAGTCAGCAACCATAGTCCCGCCC
CTAACTCCGCCCATCCCGCCCCTAACTCCGCCCAGTTCCGCCCATTCTCCGCCCCATGGCTGACTAATTT
TTTTTATTTATGCAGAGGCCGAGGCCGCCTCTGCCTCTGAGCTATTCCAGAAGTAGTGAGGAGGCTTTTT
TGGAGGCCTAGGCTTTTGCAAAAAGCTCCCGGGAGCTTGTATATCCATTTTCGGATCTGATCAAGAGACA
GGATGAGGATCGTTTCGCATGATTGAACAAGATGGATTGCACGCAGGTTCTCCGGCCGCTTGGGTGGAGA
GGCTATTCGGCTATGACTGGGCACAACAGACAATCGGCTGCTCTGATGCCGCCGTGTTCCGGCTGTCAGC
GCAGGGGCGCCCGGTTCTTTTTGTCAAGACCGACCTGTCCGGTGCCCTGAATGAACTGCAGGACGAGGCA
GCGCGGCTATCGTGGCTGGCCACGACGGGCGTTCCTTGCGCAGCTGTGCTCGACGTTGTCACTGAAGCGG
GAAGGGACTGGCTGCTATTGGGCGAAGTGCCGGGGCAGGATCTCCTGTCATCTCACCTTGCTCCTGCCGA
GAAAGTATCCATCATGGCTGATGCAATGCGGCGGCTGCATACGCTTGATCCGGCTACCTGCCCATTCGAC
CACCAAGCGAAACATCGCATCGAGCGAGCACGTACTCGGATGGAAGCCGGTCTTGTCGATCAGGATGATC
TGGACGAAGAGCATCAGGGGCTCGCGCCAGCCGAACTGTTCGCCAGGCTCAAGGCGCGCATGCCCGACGG
CGAGGATCTCGTCGTGACCCATGGCGATGCCTGCTTGCCGAATATCATGGTGGAAAATGGCCGCTTTTCT
GGATTCATCGACTGTGGCCGGCTGGGTGTGGCGGACCGCTATCAGGACATAGCGTTGGCTACCCGTGATA
TTGCTGAAGAGCTTGGCGGCGAATGGGCTGACCGCTTCCTCGTGCTTTACGGTATCGCCGCTCCCGATTC
GCAGCGCATCGCCTTCTATCGCCTTCTTGACGAGTTCTTCTGAGCGGGACTCTGGGGTTCGAAATGACCG
ACCAAGCGACGCCCAACCTGCCATCACGAGATTTCGATTCCACCGCCGCCTTCTATGAAAGGTTGGGCTT
CGGAATCGTTTTCCGGGACGCCGGCTGGATGATCCTCCAGCGCGGGGATCTCATGCTGGAGTTCTTCGCC
CACCCCAACTTGTTTATTGCAGCTTATAATGGTTACAAATAAAGCAATAGCATCACAAATTTCACAAATA
AAGCATTTTTTTCACTGCATTCTAGTTGTGGTTTGTCCAAACTCATCAATGTATCTTATCATGTCTGTAT
ACCGTCGACCTCTAGCTAGAGCTTGGCGTAATCATGGTCATAGCTGTTTCCTGTGTGAAATTGTTATCCG
CTCACAATTCCACACAACATACGAGCCGGAAGCATAAAGTGTAAAGCCTGGGGTGCCTAATGAGTGAGCT
AACTCACATTAATTGCGTTGCGCTCACTGCCCGCTTTCCAGTCGGGAAACCTGTCGTGCCAGCTGCATTA
ATGAATCGGCCAACGCGCGGGGAGAGGCGGTTTGCGTATTGGGCGCTCTTCCGCTTCCTCGCTCACTGAC
TCGCTGCGCTCGGTCGTTCGGCTGCGGCGAGCGGTATCAGCTCACTCAAAGGCGGTAATACGGTTATCCA
CAGAATCAGGGGATAACGCAGGAAAGAACATGTGAGCAAAAGGCCAGCAAAAGGCCAGGAACCGTAAAAA
GGCCGCGTTGCTGGCGTTTTTCCATAGGCTCCGCCCCCCTGACGAGCATCACAAAAATCGACGCTCAAGT
CAGAGGTGGCGAAACCCGACAGGACTATAAAGATACCAGGCGTTTCCCCCTGGAAGCTCCCTCGTGCGCT
CTCCTGTTCCGACCCTGCCGCTTACCGGATACCTGTCCGCCTTTCTCCCTTCGGGAAGCGTGGCGCTTTC
TCATAGCTCACGCTGTAGGTATCTCAGTTCGGTGTAGGTCGTTCGCTCCAAGCTGGGCTGTGTGCACGAA
CCCCCCGTTCAGCCCGACCGCTGCGCCTTATCCGGTAACTATCGTCTTGAGTCCAACCCGGTAAGACACG
ACTTATCGCCACTGGCAGCAGCCACTGGTAACAGGATTAGCAGAGCGAGGTATGTAGGCGGTGCTACAGA
GTTCTTGAAGTGGTGGCCTAACTACGGCTACACTAGAAGAACAGTATTTGGTATCTGCGCTCTGCTGAAG
CCAGTTACCTTCGGAAAAAGAGTTGGTAGCTCTTGATCCGGCAAACAAACCACCGCTGGTAGCGGTGGTT
TTTTTGTTTGCAAGCAGCAGATTACGCGCAGAAAAAAAGGATCTCAAGAAGATCCTTTGATCTTTTCTAC
GGGGTCTGACGCTCAGTGGAACGAAAACTCACGTTAAGGGATTTTGGTCATGAGATTATCAAAAAGGATC
TTCACCTAGATCCTTTTAAATTAAAAATGAAGTTTTAAATCAATCTAAAGTATATATGAGTAAACTTGGT
CTGACAGTTACCAATGCTTAATCAGTGAGGCACCTATCTCAGCGATCTGTCTATTTCGTTCATCCATAGT
TGCCTGACTCCCCGTCGTGTAGATAACTACGATACGGGAGGGCTTACCATCTGGCCCCAGTGCTGCAATG
ATACCGCGAGACCCACGCTCACCGGCTCCAGATTTATCAGCAATAAACCAGCCAGCCGGAAGGGCCGAGC
GCAGAAGTGGTCCTGCAACTTTATCCGCCTCCATCCAGTCTATTAATTGTTGCCGGGAAGCTAGAGTAAG
TAGTTCGCCAGTTAATAGTTTGCGCAACGTTGTTGCCATTGCTACAGGCATCGTGGTGTCACGCTCGTCG
TTTGGTATGGCTTCATTCAGCTCCGGTTCCCAACGATCAAGGCGAGTTACATGATCCCCCATGTTGTGCA
AAAAAGCGGTTAGCTCCTTCGGTCCTCCGATCGTTGTCAGAAGTAAGTTGGCCGCAGTGTTATCACTCAT
GGTTATGGCAGCACTGCATAATTCTCTTACTGTCATGCCATCCGTAAGATGCTTTTCTGTGACTGGTGAG
TACTCAACCAAGTCATTCTGAGAATAGTGTATGCGGCGACCGAGTTGCTCTTGCCCGGCGTCAATACGGG
ATAATACCGCGCCACATAGCAGAACTTTAAAAGTGCTCATCATTGGAAAACGTTCTTCGGGGCGAAAACT
CTCAAGGATCTTACCGCTGTTGAGATCCAGTTCGATGTAACCCACTCGTGCACCCAACTGATCTTCAGCA
TCTTTTACTTTCACCAGCGTTTCTGGGTGAGCAAAAACAGGAAGGCAAAATGCCGCAAAAAAGGGAATAA
GGGCGACACGGAAATGTTGAATACTCATACTCTTCCTTTTTCAATATTATTGAAGCATTTATCAGGGTTA
TTGTCTCATGAGCGGATACATATTTGAATGTATTTAGAAAAATAAACAAATAGGGGTTCCGCGCACATTT
CCCCGAAAAGTGCCACCTGACGTCGACGGATCGGGAGATCTCCCGATCCCCTATGGTGCACTCTCAGTAC
AATCTGCTCTGATGCCGCATAGTTAAGCCAGTATCTGCTCCCTGCTTGTGTGTTGGAGGTCGCTGAGTAG
TGCGCGAGCAAAATTTAAGCTACAACAAGGCAAGGCTTGACCGACAATTGCATGAAGAATCTGCTTAGGG
TTAGGCGTTTTGCGCTGCTTCGCGATGTACGGGCCAGATATACGCGTTGACATTGATTATTGACTAGTTA
TTAATAGTAATCAATTACGGGGTCATTAGTTCATAGCCCATATATGGAGTTCCGCGTTACATAACTTACG
GTAAATGGCCCGCCTGGCTGACCGCCCAACGACCCCCGCCCATTGACGTCAATAATGACGTATGTTCCCA
TAGTAACGCCAATAGGGACTTTCCATTGACGTCAATGGGTGGAGTATTTACGGTAAACTGCCCACTTGGC
AGTACATCAAGTGTATCATATGCCAA
Features (pLannotate 1.2.2; 21 found; start..end, strand, type, name):
    123..326     +  promoter       CMV promoter: human cytomegalovirus (CMV) immediate early promoter
    322..355     +  LTR            5' LTR (truncated) (fragment): truncated 5' long terminal repeat (LTR) from HIV-1
    371..389     +  promoter       T7 promoter: promoter for bacteriophage T7 RNA polymerase
    446..847     +  CDS            Plcd1 (fragment): PLCD1_RAT - Experimental evidence at protein level: Swiss-Prot protein existence level 1. The production of the second messenger molecules diacylglycerol (DAG) and inositol 1,4,5-trisphosphate (IP3) is mediated by activated phosphatidylinositol-specific phospholipase C enzymes (PubMed:16000311). Essential for trophoblast and placental development (By similarity). Binds phosphatidylinositol 4,5-bisphosphate (By similarity). From Rattus norvegicus (Rat).
    842..997     +  CDS            gag (fragment): GAG_HV1H2 - Experimental evidence at protein level: Swiss-Prot protein existence level 1. [p6-gag]: Plays a role in budding of the assembled particle by interacting with the host class E VPS proteins TSG101 and PDCD6IP/AIP1. From Human immunodeficiency virus type 1 group M subtype B (isolate HXB2) (HIV-1).
   1741..1965    +  polyA_signal   bGH poly(A) signal: bovine growth hormone polyadenylation signal
   1969..1990    +  promoter       SV40 promoter (fragment): SV40 enhancer and early promoter
   2011..2439    +  rep_origin     f1 ori (sequence partly withheld): f1 bacteriophage origin of replication; arrow indicates direction of (+) strand synthesis
   2453..2782    +  promoter       SV40 promoter: SV40 enhancer and early promoter
   2849..3640    +  CDS            neo: KKA2_KLEPN - Also known as kan, nptII. Experimental evidence at protein level: Swiss-Prot protein existence level 1. Resistance to kanamycin, neomycin, paromomycin, ribostamycin, butirosin and gentamicin B. From Klebsiella pneumoniae.
   3664..3822    +  CDS            ble (fragment): BLE_KLEPN - Experimental evidence at protein level: Swiss-Prot protein existence level 1. Binding protein with a strong affinity to the bleomycin family of antibiotics. Binds to CL990; an antimitotic-antibiotic compound. From Klebsiella pneumoniae.
   3817..3938    +  polyA_signal   SV40 poly(A) signal: SV40 polyadenylation signal
   4011..4027    -  protein_bind   lac operator: The lac repressor binds to the lac operator to inhibit transcription in E. coli. This inhibition can be relieved by adding lactose or isopropyl-β-D-thiogalactopyranoside (IPTG). lac repressor encoded by lacI
   4035..4065    -  promoter       lac promoter: promoter for the E. coli lac operon
   4080..4101    -  protein_bind   CAP binding site: CAP binding activates transcription in the presence of cAMP. E. coli catabolite activator protein
   4114..4206    -  CDS            lacI (fragment): lac repressor; lacI; The lac repressor binds to the lac operator to inhibit transcription in E. coli. This inhibition can be relieved by adding lactose or isopropyl-β-D-thiogalactopyranoside (IPTG).
   4389..4977    -  rep_origin     ori: high-copy-number ColE1/pMB1/pBR322/pUC origin of replication
   5148..6008    -  CDS            AmpR: β-lactamase; bla; confers resistance to ampicillin, carbenicillin, and related antibiotics
   6009..6113    -  promoter       AmpR promoter: bla
   6172..6224    -  misc_feature   bom (fragment): basis of mobility region from pBR322
   6379..122     +  enhancer       CMV enhancer (across the origin): human cytomegalovirus immediate early enhancer
