[The description below was written by a language model from this plasmid's Addgene catalogue record and pLannotate feature annotations shown in this document.]
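Description:
pCMV-EPN-24 is a mammalian expression plasmid built on a pCMV backbone, with the insert cloned between the KpnI and XhoI sites. It is propagated in E. coli as a high-copy plasmid through a ColE1/pUC-type origin and selected with ampicillin via the AmpR (β-lactamase) cassette. An f1 origin is also present. For selection in mammalian cells, an SV40 enhancer/early promoter drives a neomycin phosphotransferase gene followed by an SV40 poly(A) signal, conferring G418 resistance. Remnants of lac regulatory elements, a pBR322 bom fragment and a short ble fragment are backbone leftovers.

The payload, EPN-24, is transcribed from the CMV immediate early enhancer and promoter and terminated by the bovine growth hormone poly(A) signal. A T7 promoter sits just upstream of the coding region. The record summarises the open reading frame as PH-Late1-I3-01-myc. The annotation supports the first two modules: a fragment of rat phospholipase C delta 1, corresponding to the "PH" label and noted to bind phosphatidylinositol 4,5-bisphosphate, followed by a fragment of HIV-1 Gag p6. The p6 region recruits the host factors TSG101 and ALIX to promote particle budding, that is, a viral late domain. The I3-01 and myc tag portions were not annotated by the automated tool, but presumably lie in the unannotated stretch between the p6 fragment and the poly(A) signal.

The associated publication concerns designed proteins that induce the formation of nanocage-containing extracellular vesicles. This fits a design that combines membrane binding, self-assembly and budding-machinery recruitment in one polypeptide. The construct would be used to express this protein in cultured mammalian cells, with the myc tag available for detection.
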