Addgene plasmid #79939: pCMV-EPN-24
Purpose: PH-Late1-I3-01-myc
Depositing lab: Neil King. Depositing organization: University of Washington. Publication: Designed proteins induce the formation of nanocage-containing extracellular vesicles. Votteler J, Ogohara C, Yi S, Hsia Y, Nattermann U, Belnap DM, King NP, Sundquist WI. Nature. 2016 Dec 8;540(7632):292-295. doi: 10.1038/nature20607. Epub 2016 Nov 30. PubMed 27919066.
Backbone
  Vector backbone: pCMV
  Backbone size w/o insert (bp): 5443
  Modifications to backbone: Inserts were cloned into the Kpn1 and Xho1 sites
  Vector type: Mammalian Expression, Bacterial Expression
  Selectable markers: Neomycin (select with G418)
Growth in bacteria
  Bacterial resistance: Ampicillin, 100 μg/mL
  Growth temperature: 37°C
  Growth strain: DH5alpha
  Copy number: High Copy
Gene/Insert
  Gene/Insert name: EPN-24
Terms and licenses: Academic/Nonprofit Terms; Industry Terms: Not Available to Industry
How to cite: pCMV-EPN-24 was a gift from Neil King (Addgene plasmid # 79939 ; http://n2t.net/addgene:79939 ; RRID:Addgene_79939)
