>Addgene plasmid #79939 | pCMV-EPN-24 | depositor partial sequence | sequence record 150574 | EPN-24
CTAGAATTATCGATCCGGAGGTACCATGCACGGTCTGCAGGACGACCCGGACCTGCAAGCACTGCTCAAG
GGCAGCCAGCTGCTGAAAGTTAAATCTTCTTCTTGGCGTCGTGAACGTTTCTACAAACTCCAGGAGGACT
GCAAAACCATCTGGCAGGAATCCCGTAAAGTTATGCGTTCTCCGGAATCTCAGCTGTTCTCTATCGAAGA
CATCCAGGAAGTTCGTATGGGTCACCGTACCGAAGGTCTGGAAAAATTCGCGCGTGACATCCCGGAAGAC
CGTTGCTTCTCCATCGTTTTCAAAGACCAGCGTAACACCCTGGACCTGATCGCGCCGTCTCCGGCGGACG
CGCAGCACTGGGTTCAGGGTCTGCGTAAAATCATCCACCACTCTGGTTCTATGGACCAACGTCAGAAACT
GCAGTCTCGTCCGGAACCGACCGCACCGCCGGAAGAATCTTTCCGTTCTGGTGTTGAAACCACCACGCCA
CCGCAAAAACAGGAGCCGATCGACAAAGAACTGTACCCGCTGACCTCTCTGCGTTCTCTGTTCGGTAACG
ACCCGTCTTCTCAGAAGATCGAAGAGCTGTTCAAGAAACACAAGATCGTTGCCGTGCTGCGTGCCAATAG
TGTGGAAGAAGCGAAAAAGAAAGCGCTGGCGGTTTTCCTGGGCGGCGTTCATCTGATTGAAATTACCTTT
ACCGTGCCGGATGCGGATACCGTGATTAAGGAACTGAGCTTTCTGAAGGAAATGGGCGCGATTATTGGTG
CGGGCACCGTGACCAGCGTGGAGCAGTGCCGTAAAGCGGTGGAAAGTGGCGCCGAATTCATTGTGAGTCC
GCACCTGGACGAGGAAATTAGCCAATTTTGCAAGGAGAAGGGTGTGTTCTATATGCCAGGCGTTATGACC
CCGACCGAACTGGTGAAAGCCATGAAACTGGGCCATACCATCTTAAAACTGTTTCCGGGTGAGGTGGTGG
GTCCGCAGTTTGTTAAAGCGATGAAAGGTCCGTTTCCGAATGTGAAATTTGTGCCAACCGGCGGTGTTAA
TCTGGACAATGTGTGCGAATGGTTCAAAGCGGGCGTGCTGGCCGTGGGCGTGGGCAGCGCGTTAGTGAAA
GGCACCCCGGTGGAAGTGGCGGAAAAGGCCAAGGCGTTCGTTGAGAAGATTCGTGGCTGCACCGAACAGA
AGCTGATCTCCGAAGAAGACCTGTGACTCGAGAAGCTTGCTAGCAGATCTT
