>Addgene plasmid #79939 | pCMV-EPN-24 | addgene partial sequence | sequence record 162368 | CMV-F 5'-CGCAAATGGGCGGTAGGCGTG-3'
AGAACCCACTGCTTACTGGCTTATCGAAATTAATACGACTCACTATAGGGAGACCCAAGCTGGCTAGCGT
TTAAACGGGCCCTCTAGAATTATCGATCCGGAGGTACCATGCACGGTCTGCAGGACGACCCGGACCTGCA
AGCACTGCTCAAGGGCAGCCAGCTGCTGAAAGTTAAATCTTCTTCTTGGCGTCGTGAACGTTTCTACAAA
CTCCAGGAGGACTGCAAAACCATCTGGCAGGAATCCCGTAAAGTTATGCGTTCTCCGGAATCTCAGCTGT
TCTCTATCGAAGACATCCAGGAAGTTCGTATGGGTCACCGTACCGAAGGTCTGGAAAAATTCGCGCGTGA
CATCCCGGAAGACCGTTGCTTCTCCATCGTTTTCAAAGACCAGCGTAACACCCTGGACCTGATCGCGCCG
TCTCCGGCGGACGCGCAGCACTGGGTTCAGGGTCTGCGTAAAATCATCCACCACTCTGGTTCTATGGACC
AACGTCAGAAACTGCAGTCTCGTCCGGAACCGACCGCACCGCCGGAAGAATCTTTCCGTTCTGGTGTTGA
AACCACCACGCCACCGCAAAAACAGGAGCCGATCGACAAAGAACTGTACCCGCTGACCTCTCTGCGTTCT
CTGTTCGGTAACGACCCGTCTTCTCAGAAGATCGAAGAGCTGTTCAAGAAACACAAGATCGTTGCCGTGC
TGCGTGCCAATAGTGTGGAAGAAGCGAAAAAGAAAGCGCTGGCGGTTTTCCTGGGCGGCGTTCATCTGAT
TGAAATTACCTTTACCGTGCCGGATGCGGATACCGTGATTAAGGAACTGAGCTTTCTGAAGGAAATGGGC
GCGATTATTGGTGCGGGCACCGTGACCAGCGTGGAGCAGTGCCGTAAAGCGGTGGAAAGTGGCGCCGAAT
TCATTGTGAGTCCGCACCTGGACGAGGAAATTAGCCAATTTTGCA
