>Addgene plasmid #79939 | pCMV-EPN-24 | addgene partial sequence | sequence record 162369 | Bglob-pA-R 5'-ttttggcagagggaaaaaga-3'
AGGTCTTCTTCGGAGATCAGCTTCTGTTCGGTGCAGCCACGAATCTTCTCAACGAACGCCTTGGCCTTTT
CCGCCACTTCCACCGGGGTGCCTTTCACTAACGCGCTGCCCACGCCCACGGCCAGCACGCCCGCTTTGAA
CCATTCGCACACATTGTCCAGATTAACACCGCCGGTTGGCACAAATTTCACATTCGGAAACGGACCTTTC
ATCGCTTTAACAAACTGCGGACCCACCACCTCACCCGGAAACAGTTTTAAGATGGTATGGCCCAGTTTCA
TGGCTTTCACCAGTTCGGTCGGGGTCATAACGCCTGGCATATAGAACACACCCTTCTCCTTGCAAAATTG
GCTAATTTCCTCGTCCAGGTGCGGACTCACAATGAATTCGGCGCCACTTTCCACCGCTTTACGGCACTGC
TCCACGCTGGTCACGGTGCCCGCACCAATAATCGCGCCCATTTCCTTCAGAAAGCTCAGTTCCTTAATCA
CGGTATCCGCATCCGGCACGGTAAAGGTAATTTCAATCAGATGAACGCCGCCCAGGAAAACCGCCAGCGC
TTTCTTTTTCGCTTCTTCCACACTATTGGCACGCAGCACGGCAACGATCTTGTGTTTCTTGAACAGCTCT
TCGATCTTCTGAGAAGACGGGTCGTTACCGAACAGAGAACGCAGAGAGGTCAGCGGGTACAGTTCTTTGT
CGATCGGCTCCTGTTTTTGCGGTGGCGTGGTGGTTTCAACACCAGAACGGAAAGATTCTTCCGGCGGTGC
GGTCGGTTCCGGACGAGACTGCAGTTTCTGACGTTGGTCCATAGAACCAGAGTGGTGGATGATTTTACGC
AGACCCTGAACCCAGTGCTGCGCGTCCGCCGGAGACGGCGCGATCAGGTCCAGGGTGTTACGCTGGTCTT
TGAAAACGATGGAGAAGCAACGGTCTTCCGGGATGTCACGCGCGAATTTTTCCAGACCTTCGGTACGGTG
ACCCATACGAACTTCCTGGATGTCTTCGA
